Addgene plasmid #27489: NGFR
Purpose: (Empty Backbone)
Depositing lab: Warren Pear. Depositing organization: University of Pennsylvania. Publication: Notch1 regulates maturation of CD4+ and CD8+ thymocytes by modulating TCR signal strength. Izon DJ, Punt JA, Xu L, Karnell FG, Allman D, Myung PS, Boerth NJ, Pui JC, Koretzky GA, Pear WS. Immunity. 2001 Mar . 14(3):253-64. 10.1016/S1074-7613(01)00107-8 PubMed 11290335.
Backbone
  Vector backbone: MSCV2.2 (MIG)
  Vector type: Mammalian Expression, Retroviral
Growth in bacteria
  Bacterial resistance: Ampicillin, 100 μg/mL
  Growth temperature: 37°C
  Growth strain: DH5alpha
  Copy number: High Copy
Gene/Insert
  Gene/Insert name: None
  Species: H. sapiens (human)
  Tag / fusion protein: ECMV (C terminal on insert); IRES (C terminal on insert); NGFR (C terminal on insert)
  Cloning method: Restriction Enzyme
  Sequencing primers: 5′ pLXSN 5'
Resource information
  A portion of this plasmid was derived from a plasmid made by: truncated NGFR was from Warren Shlomchik
Terms and licenses: Academic/Nonprofit Terms; Industry Terms: Not Available to Industry
Depositor comments: MSCV ires NGFR (referred to as "NGFR") is identical to MigR1 except “ires GFP” of Mig R1 is replaced by the ECMV ires cloned in frame to the truncated human nerve growth factor receptor (tNGFR), which encodes the extracellular and transmembrane domains of hNGFR. The source of the LTRs in this plasmid (and MigR1) is Pear et al., Blood. 1998 Nov 15;92(10):3780-92, which cites the MSCV2.2 plasmid from Hawley et al., Gene Ther. 1994 Mar;1(2):136-8. The MSCV LTRs are present at the following locations (numbering according to the full plasmid sequence obtained by Addgene): 5' LTR - bp# 2474-2990 3' LTR - bp# 5389-5903
How to cite: NGFR was a gift from Warren Pear (Addgene plasmid # 27489 ; http://n2t.net/addgene:27489 ; RRID:Addgene_27489)
