[The description below was written by a language model from this plasmid's Addgene catalogue record and pLannotate feature annotations shown in this document.]
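Description:
NGFR (also called MSCV-IRES-NGFR) is an empty gammaretroviral expression backbone derived from MSCV2.2 and described by the depositor as identical to MigR1, except that the IRES-GFP reporter has been replaced by an EMCV IRES followed by a truncated human nerve growth factor receptor (tNGFR). The roughly 6.5 kb plasmid is propagated in E. coli at high copy from a ColE1/pUC-type origin and selected with ampicillin through the β-lactamase gene. The remaining bacterial annotations (fragments of rop, bom, lacZα, TcR, lacI and lac promoter/operator elements) are cloning remnants rather than functional parts.

The retroviral cassette is bounded by murine embryonic stem cell virus 5' and 3' LTRs. The 5' LTR serves as the promoter for the full-length transcript, and it is followed by the MESV Ψ packaging signal and a truncated gag segment lacking its start codon, which together support packaging of the genomic RNA. No gene of interest is present. A cDNA would be inserted by restriction cloning between the gag region and the IRES, although the record does not list the available sites. This would give a bicistronic message in which the inserted gene is translated cap-dependently and tNGFR from the IRES. The tNGFR retains only the extracellular and transmembrane domains, so it acts as a cell-surface marker of transduced cells, detectable with antibodies. It also offers an alternative to GFP when combining vectors. The viral proteins gag, pol and env must be supplied in trans by packaging cells. The associated publication concerns Notch1 in thymocyte maturation, consistent with use in transducing hematopoietic cells.
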