Features (pLannotate 1.2.2; 19 found; start..end, strand, type, name):
    681..1541    -  CDS            AmpR: β-lactamase; bla; confers resistance to ampicillin, carbenicillin, and related antibiotics
   1542..1646    -  promoter       AmpR promoter: bla
   1741..1776    +  CDS            rop (fragment): Rop protein, which maintains plasmids at low copy number; rop
   1878..1977    +  misc_feature   bom (fragment): basis of mobility region from pBR322
   1983..2132    -  CDS            lacZα (fragment): LacZα fragment of β-galactosidase; lacZ fragment
   2132..2333    -  CDS            TcR (fragment): tetracycline efflux protein; tet; confers resistance to tetracycline
   2334..2432    +  CDS            env (fragment): murine leukemia virus gPr80 envelope polyprotein precursor; env; proteolytically cleaved into gp70SU and p15TM subunits
   2474..2990    +  LTR            5' LTR: 5' long terminal repeat from murine embryonic stem cell virus
   3054..3395    +  misc_feature   MESV Ψ: packaging signal of murine embryonic stem cell virus
   3462..3878    +  CDS            gag (truncated): truncated Moloney murine leukemia virus (MMLV) gag gene lacking the start codon
   4012..4474    +  misc_feature   IRES: internal ribosome entry site (IRES) of the encephalomyocarditis virus (EMCV)
   4488..5291    +  CDS            NGFR (fragment): TNR16_HUMAN - Also known as TNFRSF16. Experimental evidence at protein level: Swiss-Prot protein existence level 1. Low affinity receptor which can bind to NGF, BDNF, NTF3, and NTF4. Forms a heterodimeric receptor with SORCS2 that binds the precursor forms of NGF, BDNF and NTF3 with high affinity, and has much lower affinity for mature NGF and BDNF (PubMed:24908487). Plays an important role in differentiation and survival of specific neuronal populations during development (By similarity). Can mediate cell survival as well as cell death of neural cells. Plays a role in the inactivation of RHOA
   5318..5335    +  misc_feature   MCS (fragment): pUC18/19 multiple cloning site
   5390..5904    +  LTR            3' LTR: 3' long terminal repeat from murine embryonic stem cell virus
   6066..6082    -  protein_bind   lac operator: The lac repressor binds to the lac operator to inhibit transcription in E. coli. This inhibition can be relieved by adding lactose or isopropyl-β-D-thiogalactopyranoside (IPTG). lac repressor encoded by lacI
   6090..6120    -  promoter       lac promoter: promoter for the E. coli lac operon
   6135..6156    -  protein_bind   CAP binding site: CAP binding activates transcription in the presence of cAMP. E. coli catabolite activator protein
   6169..6261    -  CDS            lacI (fragment): lac repressor; lacI; The lac repressor binds to the lac operator to inhibit transcription in E. coli. This inhibition can be relieved by adding lactose or isopropyl-β-D-thiogalactopyranoside (IPTG).
   6444..510     -  rep_origin     ori (across the origin): high-copy-number ColE1/pMB1/pBR322/pUC origin of replication
>Addgene plasmid #27489 | NGFR | addgene full sequence | sequence record 334367 | Addgene NGS Result
TAAAGATACCAGGCGTTTCCCCCTGGAAGCTCCCTCGTGCGCTCTCCTGTTCCGACCCTGCCGCTTACCG
GATACCTGTCCGCCTTTCTCCCTTCGGGAAGCGTGGCGCTTTCTCATAGCTCACGCTGTAGGTATCTCAG
TTCGGTGTAGGTCGTTCGCTCCAAGCTGGGCTGTGTGCACGAACCCCCCGTTCAGCCCGACCGCTGCGCC
TTATCCGGTAACTATCGTCTTGAGTCCAACCCGGTAAGACACGACTTATCGCCACTGGCAGCAGCCACTG
GTAACAGGATTAGCAGAGCGAGGTATGTAGGCGGTGCTACAGAGTTCTTGAAGTGGTGGCCTAACTACGG
CTACACTAGAAGAACAGTATTTGGTATCTGCGCTCTGCTGAAGCCAGTTACCTTCGGAAAAAGAGTTGGT
AGCTCTTGATCCGGCAAACAAACCACCGCTGGTAGCGGTGGTTTTTTTGTTTGCAAGCAGCAGATTACGC
GCAGAAAAAAAGGATCTCAAGAAGATCCTTTGATCTTTTCTACGGGGTCTGACGCTCAGTGGAACGAAAA
CTCACGTTAAGGGATTTTGGTCATGAGATTATCAAAAAGGATCTTCACCTAGATCCTTTTAAATTAAAAA
TGAAGTTTTAAATCAATCTAAAGTATATATGAGTAAACTTGGTCTGACAGTTACCAATGCTTAATCAGTG
AGGCACCTATCTCAGCGATCTGTCTATTTCGTTCATCCATAGTTGCCTGACTCCCCGTCGTGTAGATAAC
TACGATACGGGAGGGCTTACCATCTGGCCCCAGTGCTGCAATGATACCGCGAGACCCACGCTCACCGGCT
CCAGATTTATCAGCAATAAACCAGCCAGCCGGAAGGGCCGAGCGCAGAAGTGGTCCTGCAACTTTATCCG
CCTCCATCCAGTCTATTAATTGTTGCCGGGAAGCTAGAGTAAGTAGTTCGCCAGTTAATAGTTTGCGCAA
CGTTGTTGCCATTGCTACAGGCATCGTGGTGTCACGCTCGTCGTTTGGTATGGCTTCATTCAGCTCCGGT
TCCCAACGATCAAGGCGAGTTACATGATCCCCCATGTTGTGCAAAAAAGCGGTTAGCTCCTTCGGTCCTC
CGATCGTTGTCAGAAGTAAGTTGGCCGCAGTGTTATCACTCATGGTTATGGCAGCACTGCATAATTCTCT
TACTGTCATGCCATCCGTAAGATGCTTTTCTGTGACTGGTGAGTACTCAACCAAGTCATTCTGAGAATAG
TGTATGCGGCGACCGAGTTGCTCTTGCCCGGCGTCAATACGGGATAATACCGCGCCACATAGCAGAACTT
TAAAAGTGCTCATCATTGGAAAACGTTCTTCGGGGCGAAAACTCTCAAGGATCTTACCGCTGTTGAGATC
CAGTTCGATGTAACCCACTCGTGCACCCAACTGATCTTCAGCATCTTTTACTTTCACCAGCGTTTCTGGG
TGAGCAAAAACAGGAAGGCAAAATGCCGCAAAAAAGGGAATAAGGGCGACACGGAAATGTTGAATACTCA
TACTCTTCCTTTTTCAATATTATTGAAGCATTTATCAGGGTTATTGTCTCATGAGCGGATACATATTTGA
ATGTATTTAGAAAAATAAACAAATAGGGGTTCCGCGCACATTTCCCCGAAAAGTGCCACCTGACGTCTAA
GAAACCATTATTATCATGACATTAACCTATAAAAATAGGCGTATCACGAGGCCCTTTCGTCTCGCGCGTT
TCGGTGATGACGGTGAAAACCTCTGACACATGCAGCTCCCGGAGACGGTCACAGCTTGTCTGTAAGCGGA
TGCCGGGAGCAGACAAGCCCGTCAGGGCGCGTCAGCGGGTGTTGGCGGGTGTCGGGGCTGGCTTAACTAT
GCGGCATCAGAGCAGATTGTACTGAGAGTGCACCATATGCGGTGTGAAATACCGCACAGATGCGTAAGGA
GAAAATACCGCATCAGGCGCCATTCGCCATTCAGGCTGCGCAACTGTTGGGAAGGGCGATCGGTGCGGGC
CTCTTCGCTATTACGCCAGCTGGCGAAAGGGGGATGTGCTGCAAGGCGATTAAGTTGGGTAACGCCAGGG
TTTTCCCAGTCACGACGTTGTAAAACGACGGCGCAAGGAATGGTGCATGCAAGGAGATGGCGCCCAACAG
TCCCCCGGCCACGGGGCCTGCCACCATACCCACGCCGAAACAAGCGCTCATGAGCCCGAAGTGGCGAGCC
CGATCTTCCCCATCGGTGATGTCGGCGATATAGGCGCCAGCAACCGCACCTGTGGCGCCGGTGATGCCGG
CCACGATGCGTCCGGCGTAGAGGCGATTAGTCCAATTTGTTAAAGACAGGATATCAGTGGTCCAGGCTCT
AGTTTTGACTCAACAATATCACCAGCTGAAGCCTATAGAGTACGAGCCATAGATAAAATAAAAGATTTTA
TTTAGTCTCCAGAAAAAGGGGGGAATGAAAGACCCCACCTGTAGGTTTGGCAAGCTAGCTTAAGTAACGC
CATTTTGCAAGGCATGGAAAATACATAACTGAGAATAGAGAAGTTCAGATCAAGGTTAGGAACAGAGAGA
CAGCAGAATATGGGCCAAACAGGATATCTGTGGTAAGCAGTTCCTGCCCCGGCTCAGGGCCAAGAACAGA
TGGTCCCCAGATGCGGTCCCGCCCTCAGCAGTTTCTAGAGAACCATCAGATGTTTCCAGGGTGCCCCAAG
GACCTGAAATGACCCTGTGCCTTATTTGAACTAACCAATCAGTTCGCTTCTCGCTTCTGTTCGCGCGCTT
CTGCTCCCCGAGCTCAATAAAAGAGCCCACAACCCCTCACTCGGCGCGCCAGTCCTCCGATAGACTGCGT
CGCCCGGGTACCCGTATTCCCAATAAAGCCTCTTGCTGTTTGCATCCGAATCGTGGACTCGCTGATCCTT
GGGAGGGTCTCCTCAGATTGATTGACTGCCCACCTCGGGGGTCTTTCATTTGGAGGTTCCACCGAGATTT
GGAGACCCCTGCCCAGGGACCACCGACCCCCCCGCCGGGAGGTAAGCTGGCCAGCGGTCGTTTCGTGTCT
GTCTCTGTCTTTGTGCGTGTTTGTGCCGGCATCTAATGTTTGCGCCTGCGTCTGTACTAGTTAGCTAACT
AGCTCTGTATCTGGCGGACCCGTGGTGGAACTGACGAGTTCTGAACACCCGGCCGCAACCCTGGGAGACG
TCCCAGGGACTTTGGGGGCCGTTTTTGTGGCCCGACCTGAGGAAGGGAGTCGATGTGGAATCCGACCCCG
TCAGGATATGTGGTTCTGGTAGGAGACGAGAACCTAAAACAGTTCCCGCCTCCGTCTGAATTTTTGCTTT
CGGTTTGGAACCGAAGCCGCGCGTCTTGTCTGCTGCAGCGCTGCAGCATCGTTCTGTGTTGTCTCTGTCT
GACTGTGTTTCTGTATTTGTCTGAAAATTAGGGCCAGACTGTTACCACTCCCTTAAGTTTGACCTTAGGT
CACTGGAAAGATGTCGAGCGGATCGCTCACAACCAGTCGGTAGATGTCAAGAAGAGACGTTGGGTTACCT
TCTGCTCTGCAGAATGGCCAACCTTTAACGTCGGATGGCCGCGAGACGGCACCTTTAACCGAGACCTCAT
CACCCAGGTTAAGATCAAGGTCTTTTCACCTGGCCCGCATGGACACCCAGACCAGGTCCCCTACATCGTG
ACCTGGGAAGCCTTGGCTTTTGACCCCCCTCCCTGGGTCAAGCCCTTTGTACACCCTAAGCCTCCGCCTC
CTCTTCCTCCATCCGCCCCGTCTCTCCCCCTTGAACCTCCTCGTTCGACCCCGCCTCGATCCTCCCTTTA
TCCAGCCCTCACTCCTTCTCTAGGCGCCGGAATTAGATCTCTCGAGGTTAACGAATTCCGCCCCCCCCCC
CTAACGTTACTGGCCGAAGCCGCTTGGAATAAGGCCGGTGTGCGTTTGTCTATATGTTATTTTCCACCAT
ATTGCCGTCTTTTGGCAATGTGAGGGCCCGGAAACCTGGCCCTGTCTTCTTGACGAGCATTCCTAGGGGT
CTTTCCCCTCTCGCCAAAGGAATGCAAGGTCTGTTGAATGTCGTGAAGGAAGCAGTTCCTCTGGAAGCTT
CTTGAAGACAAACAACGTCTGTAGCGACCCTTTGCAGGCAGCGGAACCCCCCACCTGGCGACAGGTGCCT
CTGCGGCCAAAAGCCACGTGTATAAGATACACCTGCAAAGGCGGCACAACCCCAGTGCCACGTTGTGAGT
TGGATAGTTGTGGAAAGAGTCAAATGGCTCTCCTCAAGCGTATTCAACAAGGGGCTGAAGGATGCCCAGA
AGGTACCCCATTGTATGGGATCTGATCTGGGGCCTCGGTGCACATGCTTTACATGTGTTTAGTCGAGGTT
AAAAAAACGTCTAGGCCCCCCGAACCACGGGGACGTGGTTTTCCTTTGAAAAACACGATGATAATATGGC
CACAACCATGGACGGGCCGCGCCTGCTGCTGTTGCTGCTTCTGGGGGTGTCCCTTGGAGGTGCCAAGGAG
GCATGCCCCACAGGCCTGTACACACACAGCGGTGAGTGCTGCAAAGCCTGCAACCTGGGCGAGGGTGTGG
CCCAGCCTTGTGGAGCCAACCAGACCGTGTGTGAGCCCTGCCTGGACAGCGTGACGTTCTCCGACGTGGT
GAGCGCGACCGAGCCGTGCAAGCCGTGCACCGAGTGCGTGGGGCTCCAGAGCATGTCGGCGCCGTGCGTG
GAGGCCGACGACGCCGTGTGCCGCTGCGCCTACGGCTACTACCAGGATGAGACGACTGGGCGCTGCGAGG
CGTGCCGCGTGTGCGAGGCGGGCTCGGGCCTCGTGTTCTCCTGCCAGGACAAGCAGAACACCGTGTGCGA
GGAGTGCCCCGACGGCACGTATTCCGACGAGGCCAACCACGTGGACCCGTGCCTGCCCTGCACCGTGTGC
GAGGACACCGAGCGCCAGCTCCGCGAGTGCACACGCTGGGCCGACGCCGAGTGCGAGGAGATCCCTGGCC
GTTGGATTACACGGTCCACACCCCCAGAGGGCTCGGACAGCACAGCCCCCAGCACCCAGGAGCCTGAGGC
ACCTCCAGAACAAGACCTCATAGCCAGCACGGTGGCAGGTGTGGTGACCACAGTGATGGGCAGCTCCCAG
CCCGTGGTGACCCGAGGCACCACCGACAACCTCATCCCTGTCTATTGCTCCATCCTGGCTGCTGTGGTTG
TGGGCCTTGTGGCCTACATAGCCTTCAAGAGGTGGAACAGTCATCGATATCCTCGAGGTCACCGCGGTCT
AGAGTCGACCTGCAGCCAAGCTTATCGATAAAATAAAAGATTTTATTTAGTCTCCAGAAAAAGGGGGGAA
TGAAAGACCCCACCTGTAGGTTTGGCAAGCTAGCTTAAGTAACGCCATTTTGCAAGGCATGGAAAATACA
TAACTGAGAATAGAGAAGTTCAGATCAAGGTTAGGAACAGAGAGACAGCAGAATATGGGCCAAACAGGAT
ATCTGTGGTAAGCAGTTCCTGCCCCGGCTCAGGGCCAAGAACAGATGGTCCCCAGATGCGGTCCCGCCCT
CAGCAGTTTCTAGAGAACCATCAGATGTTTCCAGGGTGCCCCAAGGACCTGAAATGACCCTGTGCCTTAT
TTGAACTAACCAATCAGTTCGCTTCTCGCTTCTGTTCGCGCGCTTCTGCTCCCCGAGCTCAATAAAAGAG
CCCACAACCCCTCACTCGGCGCGCCAGTCCTCCGATAGACTGCGTCGCCCGGGTACCCGTGTATCCAATA
AACCCTCTTGCAGTTGCATCCGACTTGTGGTCTCGCTGTTCCTTGGGAGGGTCTCCTCTGAGTGATTGAC
TACCCGTCAGCGGGGGTCTTTCATGGGTAACAGTTTCTTGAAGTTGGAGAACAACATTCTGAGGGTAGGA
GTCGAATATTAAGTAATCCTGACTCAATTAGCCACTGTTTTGAATCCACATACTCCAATACTCCTGAAAT
AGTTCATTATGGACAGCGCAGAAAGAGCTGGGGAGAATTGTGAAATTGTTATCCGCTCACAATTCCACAC
AACATACGAGCCGGAAGCATAAAGTGTAAAGCCTGGGGTGCCTAATGAGTGAGCTAACTCACATTAATTG
CGTTGCGCTCACTGCCCGCTTTCCAGTCGGGAAACCTGTCGTGCCAGCTGCATTAATGAATCGGCCAACG
CGCGGGGAGAGGCGGTTTGCGTATTGGGCGCTCTTCCGCTTCCTCGCTCACTGACTCGCTGCGCTCGGTC
GTTCGGCTGCGGCGAGCGGTATCAGCTCACTCAAAGGCGGTAATACGGTTATCCACAGAATCAGGGGATA
ACGCAGGAAAGAACATGTGAGCAAAAGGCCAGCAAAAGGCCAGGAACCGTAAAAAGGCCGCGTTGCTGGC
GTTTTTCCATAGGCTCCGCCCCCCTGACGAGCATCACAAAAATCGACGCTCAAGTCAGAGGTGGCGAAAC
CCGACAGGACTA
