>Addgene plasmid #27489 | NGFR | addgene partial sequence | sequence record 33883 | 27489 with IRES-F
ACCCATTGTATGGGATCTGATCTGGGGCCTCGGTGCACATGCTTTACATGTGTTTAGTCGAGGTTAAAAA
AACGTCTAGGCCCCCCGAACCACGGGGACGTGGTTTTCCTTTGAAAAACACGATGATAATATGGCCACAA
CCATGGACGGGCCGCGCCTGCTGCTGTTGCTGCTTCTGGGGGTGTCCCTTGGAGGTGCCAAGGAGGCATG
CCCCACAGGCCTGTACACACACAGCGGTGAGTGCTGCAAAGCCTGCAACCTGGGCGAGGGTGTGGCCCAG
CCTTGTGGAGCCAACCAGACCGTGTGTGAGCCCTGCCTGGACAGCGTGACGTTCTCCGACGTGGTGAGCG
CGACCGAGCCGTGCAAGCCGTGCACCGAGTGCGTGGGGCTCCAGAGCATGTCGGCGCCGTGCGTGGAGGC
CGACGACGCCGTGTGCCGCTGCGCCTACGGCTACTACCAGGATGAGACGACTGGGCGCTGCGAGGCGTGC
CGCGTGTGCGAGGCGGGCTCGGGCCTCGTGTTCTCCTGCCAGGACAAGCAGAACACCGTGTGCGAGGAGT
GCCCCGACGGCACGTATTCCGACGAGGCCAACCACGTGGACCCGTGCCTGCCCTGCACCGTGTGCGAGGA
CACCGAGCGCCAGCTCCGCGAGTGCACACGCTGGGCCGACGCCGAGTGCGAGGAGATCCCTGGCCGTTGG
ATTACACGGTCCACACCCCCAGAGGGCTCGGACAGCACAGCCCCCAGCACCCAGGAGCCTGAGGCACCTC
CAGAACAAGACCTCATAGCCAGCACGGTGGCAGGTGTGGTGACCACAGTGATGGGCAGCTCCCAGCCCG
